>Addgene plasmid #86475 | pCAM35 | addgene full sequence | sequence record 173049 | Addgene NGS Result
GCCTAATGAGTGAGCTAACTCACATTAATTGCGTTGCGCTCACTGCCCGCTTTCCTCGTCAAGACGATGC
CAATTCCCTATCAGTGATAGAGATTGACATCCCTATCAGTGATAGAGATACTGAGCACGGATCTGCCCCT
CTAGAAATAATTTTGTTTAACTTTAAGAAGGAGATATACCATGCCATTTCCTCTGGTAAAGCAAGACCCA
ACCTCGAAGGCTTTCACTGAAGCCAGTGAACGCTCCACCGGCACCCAGATCCTGGACGTCGTCAAGGCCC
CTATCGGCCTGTTCGGCGACGATGCCAAACACGAGTTCGTGACCCGTCAGGAACAAGCCGTCTCCGTCGT
CAGCTGGGCAGTTGCTGCCGGTCTGATCGGCGAGCTGATCGGCTACCGTGGTGCGCGTTCGGGTCGCAAA
GCGATCCTGGCCAACATCCCTTTTCTGGCCCACCACCACCACCACCATTAAATGAGTGAGAATTCCATAT
GCTGCAGAGAAGCTTGCGGCCGCCTCGAGGGTACCTCGACCGGTAAACCAGCAATAGACATAAGCGGCTA
TTTAACGACCCTGCCCTGAACCGACGACCGGGTCATCGTGGCCGGATCTTGCGGCCCCTCGGCTTGAACG
AATTGTTAGACATTATTTGCCGACTACCTTGGTGATCTCGCCTTTCACGTAGTGGACAAATTCTTCCAAC
TGATCTGCGCGCGAGGCCAAGCGATCTTCTTCTTGTCCAAGATAAGCCTGTCTAGCTTCAAGTATGACGG
GCTGATACTGGGCCGGCAGGCGCTCCATTGCCCAGTCGGCAGCGACATCCTTCGGCGCGATTTTGCCGGT
TACTGCGCTGTACCAAATGCGGGACAACGTAAGCACTACATTTCGCTCATCGCCAGCCCAGTCGGGCGGC
GAGTTCCATAGCGTTAAGGTTTCATTTAGCGCCTCAAATAGATCCTGTTCAGGAACCGGATCAAAGAGTT
CCTCCGCCGCTGGACCTACCAAGGCAACGCTATGTTCTCTTGCTTTTGTCAGCAAGATAGCCAGATCAAT
GTCGATCGTGGCTGGCTCGAAGATACCTGCAAGAATGTCATTGCGCTGCCATTCTCCAAATTGCAGTTCG
CGCTTAGCTGGATAACGCCACGGAATGATGTCGTCGTGCACAACAATGGTGACTTCTACAGCGCGGAGAA
TCTCGCTCTCTCCAGGGGAAGCCGAAGTTTCCAAAAGGTCGTTGATCAAAGCTCGCCGCGTTGTTTCATC
AAGCCTTACGGTCACCGTAACCAGCAAATCAATATCACTGTGTGGCTTCAGGCCGCCATCCACTGCGGAG
CCGTACAAATGTACGGCCAGCAACGTCGGTTCGAGATGGCGCTCGATGACGCCAACTACCTCTGATAGTT
GAGTCGATACTTCGGCGATCACCGCTTCCCTCATACTCTTCCTTTTTCAATATTATTGAAGCATTTATCA
GGGTTATTGTCTCATGAGCGGATACATATTTGAATGTATTTAGAAAAATAAACAAATAGCTAGCTCACTC
GGTCGCTACGCTCCGGGCGTGAGACTGCGGCGGGCGCTGCGGACACATACAAAGTTACCCACAGATTCCG
TGGATAAGCAGGGGACTAACATGTGAGGCAAAACAGCAGGGCCGCGCCGGTGGCGTTTTTCCATAGGCTC
CGCCCTCCTGCCAGAGTTCACATAAACAGACGCTTTTCCGGTGCATCTGTGGGAGCCGTGAGGCTCAACC
ATGAATCTGACAGTACGGGCGAAACCCGACAGGACTTAAAGATCCCCACCGTTTCCGGCGGGTCGCTCCC
TCTTGCGCTCTCCTGTTCCGACCCTGCCGTTTACCGGATACCTGTTCCGCCTTTCTCCCTTACGGGAAGT
GTGGCGCTTTCTCATAGCTCACACACTGGTATCTCGGCTCGGTGTAGGTCGTTCGCTCCAAGCTGGGCTG
TAAGCAAGAACTCCCCGTTCAGCCCGACTGCTGCGCCTTATCCGGTAACTGTTCACTTGAGTCCAACCCG
GAAAAGCACGGTAAAACGCCACTGGCAGCAGCCATTGGTAACTGGGAGTTCGCAGAGGATTTGTTTAGCT
AAACACGCGGTTGCTCTTGAAGTGTGCGCCAAAGTCCGGCTACACTGGAAGGACAGATTTGGTTGCTGTG
CTCTGCGAAAGCCAGTTACCACGGTTAAGCAGTTCCCCAACTGACTTAACCTTCGATCAAACCACCTCCC
CAGGTGGTTTTTTCGTTTACAGGGCAAAAGATTACGCGCAGAAAAAAAGGATCTCAAGAAGATCCTTTGA
TCTTTTCTACTGAACCGCTCTAGCAAAAGGTTATGCTGCTTTTAAGACCCACTTTCACATTTAAGTTGTT
TTTCTAATCCGCAAATGATCAATTCAAGGCCGAATAAGAAGGCTGGCTCTGCACCTTGGTGATCAAATAA
TTCGATAGCTTGTCGTAATAATGGCGGCATACTATCAGTAGTAGGTGTTTCCCTTTCTTCTTTAGCGACT
TGATGCTCTTGATCTTCCAATACGCAACCTAAAGTAAAATGCCCCACAGCGCTGAGTGCATATAATGCAT
TCTCTAGTGAAAAACCTTGTTGGCATAAAAAGGCTAATTGATTTTCGAGAGTTTCATACTGTTTTTCTGT
AGGCCGTGTACCTAAATGTACTTTTGCTCCATCGCGATGACTTAGTAAAGCACATCTAAAACTTTTAGCG
TTATTACGTAAAAAATCTTGCCAGCTTTCCCCTTCTAAAGGGCAAAAGTGAGTATGGTGCCTATCTAACA
TCTCAATGGCTAAGGCGTCGAGCAAAGCCCGCTTATTTTTTACATGCCAATACAATGTAGGCTGCTCTAC
ACCTAGCTTCTGGGCGAGTTTACGGGTTGTTAAACCTTCGATTCCGACCTCATTAAGCAGCTCTAATGCG
CTGTTAATCACTTTACTTTTATCTAATCTGGACATTCGGGGTCTCTCCCTGGTAGCTTGGCGTAATCATG
GTCATAGCTGTTTCCTGTGTGAGTTAACTTCCACACAACATACGAGCCGGAAGCATAAAGTGTAAAGCCT
GGGGT
Features (pLannotate 1.2.2; 11 found; start..end, strand, type, name):
      6..27      -  protein_bind   CAP binding site: CAP binding activates transcription in the presence of cAMP. E. coli catabolite activator protein
     75..93      +  protein_bind   tet operator: tetO; bacterial operator O2 for the tetR and tetA genes tetracycline repressor TetR
     99..118     +  promoter       H1-2O2 promoter (fragment): doxycycline-inducible variant of the human H1 RNA promoter (Henriksen et al., 2007)
    152..174     +  RBS            RBS: efficient ribosome binding site from bacteriophage T7 gene 10 (Olins and Rangwala, 1989)
    181..450     +  CDS            P9: P9_BPPH6 - Protein predicted: Swiss-Prot protein existence level 4. Essential for membrane formation. From Pseudomonas phage phi6 (Bacteriophage phi-6).
    450..467     +  CDS            9xHis (fragment): 9xHis affinity tag
    643..1434    -  CDS            SmR: aminoglycoside adenylyltransferase (Murphy, 1985); aadA; confers resistance to spectinomycin and streptomycin
   1435..1526    -  promoter       AmpR promoter: bla
   1574..2312    -  rep_origin     CloDF13 ori: Plasmids containing the CloDF13 (CDF) origin of replication can be propagated in E. coli cells that contain additional plasmids with compatible origins.
   2355..2975    -  CDS            tetR: TETR2_ECOLX - Experimental evidence at protein level: Swiss-Prot protein existence level 1. TetR is the repressor of the tetracycline resistance element; its N-terminal region forms a helix-turn-helix structure and binds DNA. Binding of tetracycline to TetR reduces the repressor affinity for the tetracycline resistance gene (tetA) promoter operator sites. From Escherichia coli.
   3046..3076    -  promoter       lac promoter: promoter for the E. coli lac operon
