[The description below was written by a language model from this plasmid's Addgene catalogue record and pLannotate feature annotations shown in this document.]
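Description:
pCAM35 is a small (about 3.1 kb) bacterial expression plasmid built on the Novagen CDF-Duet backbone, in which the original T7 promoter has been replaced by a tetracycline repressor gene and a Tet-responsive promoter. It replicates in E. coli from the CloDF13 (CDF) origin, which is recorded as low copy. This origin is compatible with other common replicons, so the plasmid can be maintained alongside additional plasmids in the same cell. Selection is by spectinomycin, conferred by the aadA (SmR) aminoglycoside adenylyltransferase gene, which the annotation places downstream of a bla-type promoter.

The payload is the P9 protein of bacteriophage phi6, a small protein annotated as essential for formation of the phage membrane, fused at its C terminus to a six-histidine tag for detection or affinity purification. The feature table labels this tag as a fragment of a longer His tag, but its length matches 6His. The coding sequence sits behind the pTet promoter, with an annotated tet operator and a strong ribosome binding site from T7 gene 10. The short "H1-2O2 promoter" hit next to the operator most likely reflects shared tetO sequence, not a mammalian promoter. TetR is encoded on the opposite strand and represses the promoter until a tetracycline-class inducer releases it from the operator, which gives titratable expression that does not depend on T7 polymerase. Short lac promoter and CAP-site annotations also lie near the plasmid junction.

The associated publication concerns synthetic lipid-containing scaffolds that colocalize enzymes to enhance production. The plasmid therefore appears intended for inducible P9 expression in E. coli as part of such a scaffold system, although the record itself states only that it expresses p9-6His.
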