Addgene plasmid #86475: pCAM35
Purpose: Expresses p9-6His
Depositing lab: Pamela Silver. Depositing organization: Harvard Medical School. Publication: Synthetic Lipid-Containing Scaffolds Enhance Production by Colocalizing Enzymes. Myhrvold C, Polka JK, Silver PA. ACS Synth Biol. 2016 Aug 3. 10.1021/acssynbio.6b00141 PubMed 27487319.
Backbone
  Vector backbone: CDF-Duet
  Backbone manufacturer: Novagen
  Modifications to backbone: tet repressor and promoter have been cloned to replace the t7 promoter.
  Vector type: Bacterial Expression, Synthetic Biology
Growth in bacteria
  Bacterial resistance: Spectinomycin, 50 μg/mL
  Growth temperature: 37°C
  Growth strain: DH5alpha
  Copy number: Low Copy
Gene/Insert
  Gene/Insert name: p9-6His
  Species: Bacteriophage phi6
  Promoter: pTet
  Tag / fusion protein: 6His (C terminal on insert)
  Cloning method: Gibson Cloning
  Sequencing primers: 5′ CATAATTGTTGCAATGAAACGCGGTG; 3′ CAGCCAAGCTTGCATGCC
Terms and licenses: Academic/Nonprofit Terms; Industry Terms: Not Available to Industry
How to cite: pCAM35 was a gift from Pamela Silver (Addgene plasmid # 86475 ; http://n2t.net/addgene:86475 ; RRID:Addgene_86475)
